>Addgene plasmid #81469 | pDONR223_CHD2_p.E412K | addgene full sequence | sequence record 167265 | Addgene NGS result
CTTTCCTGCGTTATCCCCTGATTCTGTGGATAACCGTATTACCGCCTTTGAGTGAGCTGATACCGCTCGC
CGCAGCCGAACGACCGAGCGCAGCGAGTCAGTGAGCGAGGAAGCGGAAGAGCGCCCAATACGCAAACCGC
CTCTCCCCGCGCGTTGGCCGATTCATTAATGCAGCTGGCACGACAGGTTTCCCGACTGGAAAGCGGGCAG
TGAGCGCAACGCAATTAATACGCGTACCGCTAGCCAGGAAGAGTTTGTAGAAACGCAAAAAGGCCATCCG
TCAGGATGGCCTTCTGCTTAGTTTGATGCCTGGCAGTTTATGGCGGGCGTCCTGCCCGCCACCCTCCGGG
CCGTTGCTTCACAACGTTCAAATCCGCTCCCGGCGGATTTGTCCTACTCAGGAGAGCGTTCACCGACAAA
CAACAGATAAAACGAAAGGCCCAGTCTTCCGACTGAGCCTTTCGTTTTATTTGATGCCTGGCAGTTCCCT
ACTCTCGCGTTAACGCTAGCATGGATGTTTTCCCAGTCACGACGTTGTAAAACGACGGCCAGTCTTAAGC
TCGGGCCCCAAATAATGATTTTATTTTGACTGATAGTGACCTGTTCGTTGCAACAAATTGATGAGCAATG
CTTTTTTATAATGCCAACTTTGTACAAAAAAGTTGGCATGATGAGAAATAAGGACAAAAGCCAAGAGGAG
GACAGTTCGCTACACAGCAATGCATCGAGTCACTCAGCCTCTGAAGAAGCTTCGGGTTCAGACTCAGGCA
GTCAGTCGGAAAGTGAGCAGGGAAGTGATCCAGGAAGTGGACATGGCAGCGAGTCGAACAGCAGCTCTGA
ATCTTCTGAGAGTCAGTCGGAATCTGAGAGCGAATCAGCAGGTTCCAAATCCCAGCCAGTCCTCCCAGAA
GCCAAAGAGAAGCCAGCCTCTAAGAAGGAACGGATAGCTGATGTGAAGAAGATGTGGGAAGAATATCCTG
ATGTTTATGGGGTCAGGCGGTCAAACCGAAGCAGACAAGAACCATCGCGATTTAATATTAAGGAAGAGGC
AAGTAGCGGGTCTGAGAGTGGGAGCCCAAAAAGAAGAGGCCAGAGGCAGCTGAAAAAACAAGAAAAATGG
AAACAGGAACCCTCAGAAGATGAACAGGAACAAGGCACCAGTGCAGAGAGTGAGCCAGAACAAAAAAAAG
TAAAAGCCAGAAGACCTGTCCCCAGAAGAACAGTGCCCAAACCTCGTGTTAAAAAGCAGCCGAAGACTCA
GCGTGGAAAGAGAAAAAAGCAAGATTCTTCTGATGAGGATGATGATGATGACGAAGCTCCCAAAAGGCAG
ACTCGTCGAAGAGCGGCTAAAAACGTTAGTTACAAAGAAGATGATGACTTTGAGACTGACTCAGATGATC
TCATTGAAATGACTGGAGAAGGAGTTGATGAACAGCAAGATAATAGTGAAACTATTGAAAAGGTCTTAGA
TTCAAGACTGGGAAAGAAAGGAGCCACTGGAGCATCTACTACTGTATATGCGATTGAAGCTAATGGCGAC
CCTAGTGGTGACTTTGACACTGAAAAGGATGAAGGTGAAATCCAGTACCTCATCAAGTGGAAGGGTTGGT
CTTACATCCACAGCACATGGGAGAGTGAAGAATCCTTACAGCAACAGAAAGTGAAGGGCCTAAAAAAACT
AGAGAACTTCAAGAAAAAAGAGGACGAAATCAAACAATGGTTAGGGAAAGTTTCTCCTGAAGATGTAGAA
TATTTCAATTGCCAACAGGAGCTGGCTTCAGAGTTGAATAAACAGTATCAGATAGTAGAAAGAGTAATAG
CTGTGAAGACAAGTAAATCTACATTGGGTCAAACAGATTTTCCAGCTCATAGTCGGAAGCCGGCACCCTC
AAATGAGCCCAAATATCTATGTAAATGGATGGGACTCCCCTATTCAGAGTGTAGCTGGGAAGATGAAGCC
CTCATTGGAAAGAAATTCCAGAATTGCATTGACAGCTTCCACAGTAGGAACAACTCAAAAACCATCCCAA
CAAGAGAATGCAAGGCCCTGAAGCAGAGACCACGATTTGTAGCTTTAAAGAAACAACCTGCATATTTAGG
AGGGGAGAATCTGGAACTTCGAGATTATCAGCTAGAAGGTCTAAACTGGCTAGCTCATTCCTGGTGCAAG
TGATTGCCAACTTTCTTGTACAAAGTTGGCATTATAAGAAAGCATTGCTTATCAATTTGTTGCAACGAAC
AGGTCACTATCAGTCAAAATAAAATCATTATTTGCCATCCAGCTGATATCCCCTATAGTGAGTCGTATTA
CATGGTCATAGCTGTTTCCTGGCAGCTCTGGCCCGTGTCTCAAAATCTCTGATGTTACATTGCACAAGAT
AAAAATATATCATCATGCCTCCTCTAGACCAGCCAGGACAGAAATGCCTCGACTTCGCTGCTACCCAAGG
TTGCCGGGTGACGCACACCGTGGAAACGGATGAAGGCACGAACCCAGTGGACATAAGCCTGTTCGGTTCG
TAAGCTGTAATGCAAGTAGCGTATGCGCTCACGCAACTGGTCCAGAACCTTGACCGAACGCAGCGGTGGT
AACGGCGCAGTGGCGGTTTTCATGGCTTGTTATGACTGTTTTTTTGGGGTACAGTCTATGCCTCGGGCAT
CCAAGCAGCAAGCGCGTTACGCCGTGGGTCGATGTTTGATGTTATGGAGCAGCAACGATGTTACGCAGCA
GGGCAGTCGCCCTAAAACAAAGTTAAACATTATGAGGGAAGCGGTGATCGCCGAAGTATCGACTCAACTA
TCAGAGGTAGTTGGCGTCATCGAGCGCCATCTCGAACCGACGTTGCTGGCCGTACATTTGTACGGCTCCG
CAGTGGATGGCGGCCTGAAGCCACACAGTGATATTGATTTGCTGGTTACGGTGACCGTAAGGCTTGATGA
AACAACGCGGCGAGCTTTGATCAACGACCTTTTGGAAACTTCGGCTTCCCCTGGAGAGAGCGAGATTCTC
CGCGCTGTAGAAGTCACCATTGTTGTGCACGACGACATCATTCCGTGGCGTTATCCAGCTAAGCGCGAAC
TGCAATTTGGAGAATGGCAGCGCAATGACATTCTTGCAGGTATCTTCGAGCCAGCCACGATCGACATTGA
TCTGGCTATCTTGCTGACAAAAGCAAGAGAACATAGCGTTGCCTTGGTAGGTCCAGCGGCGGAGGAACTC
TTTGATCCGGTTCCTGAACAGGATCTATTTGAGGCGCTAAATGAAACCTTAACGCTATGGAACTCGCCGC
CCGACTGGGCTGGCGATGAGCGAAATGTAGTGCTTACGTTGTCCCGCATTTGGTACAGCGCAGTAACCGG
CAAAATCGCGCCGAAGGATGTCGCTGCCGACTGGGCAATGGAGCGCCTGCCGGCCCAGTATCAGCCCGTC
ATACTTGAAGCTAGACAGGCTTATCTTGGACAAGAAGAAGATCGCTTGGCCTCGCGCGCAGATCAGTTGG
AAGAATTTGTCCACTACGTGAAAGGCGAGATCACCAAGGTAGTCGGCAAATAACCCTCGAGCCACCCATG
ACCAAAATCCCTTAACGTGAGTTACGCGTCGTTCCACTGAGCGTCAGACCCCGTAGAAAAGATCAAAGGA
TCTTCTTGAGATCCTTTTTTTCTGCGCGTAATCTGCTGCTTGCAAACAAAAAAACCACCGCTACCAGCGG
TGGTTTGTTTGCCGGATCAAGAGCTACCAACTCTTTTTCCGAAGGTAACTGGCTTCAGCAGAGCGCAGAT
ACCAAATACTGTTCTTCTAGTGTAGCCGTAGTTAGGCCACCACTTCAAGAACTCTGTAGCACCGCCTACA
TACCTCGCTCTGCTAATCCTGTTACCAGTGGCTGCTGCCAGTGGCGATAAGTCGTGTCTTACCGGGTTGG
ACTCAAGACGATAGTTACCGGATAAGGCGCAGCGGTCGGGCTGAACGGGGGGTTCGTGCACACAGCCCAG
CTTGGAGCGAACGACCTACACCGAACTGAGATACCTACAGCGTGAGCTATGAGAAAGCGCCACGCTTCCC
GAAGGGAGAAAGGCGGACAGGTATCCGGTAAGCGGCAGGGTCGGAACAGGAGAGCGCACGAGGGAGCTTC
CAGGGGGAAACGCCTGGTATCTTTATAGTCCTGTCGGGTTTCGCCACCTCTGACTTGAGCGTCGATTTTT
GTGATGCTCGTCAGGGGGGCGGAGCCTATGGAAAAACGCCAGCAACGCGGCCTTTTTACGGTTCCTGGCC
TTTTGCTGGCCTTTTGCTCACATGTT
Features (pLannotate 1.2.2; 12 found; start..end, strand, type, name):
    121..213     +  CDS            lacI (fragment): lac repressor; lacI; The lac repressor binds to the lac operator to inhibit transcription in E. coli. This inhibition can be relieved by adding lactose or isopropyl-β-D-thiogalactopyranoside (IPTG).
    268..295     -  terminator     rrnB T2 terminator: transcription terminator T2 from the E. coli rrnB gene
    427..470     +  terminator     rrnB T1 terminator: Escherichia coli rrnB; transcription terminator T1 from the E. coli rrnB gene
    517..553     -  CDS            lacZα (fragment): LacZα fragment of β-galactosidase; lacZ fragment
    570..665     +  protein_bind   attL3: mutant version of attL; recombination site for the Gateway® LR reaction LR Clonase™
    668..2170    +  CDS            CHD2 (fragment): CHD2_HUMAN - Experimental evidence at protein level: Swiss-Prot protein existence level 1. DNA-binding helicase that specifically binds to the promoter of target genes, leading to chromatin remodeling, possibly by promoting deposition of histone H3.3. Involved in myogenesis via interaction with MYOD1: binds to myogenic gene regulatory sequences and mediates incorporation of histone H3.3 prior to the onset of myogenic gene expression, promoting their expression (By similarity). From Homo sapiens (Human).
   2178..2273    -  protein_bind   attL3: mutant version of attL; recombination site for the Gateway® LR reaction LR Clonase™
   2292..2310    -  promoter       T7 promoter: promoter for bacteriophage T7 RNA polymerase
   2500..2523    +  promoter       Pc promoter (fragment): intI1 (promoter lies within the coding sequence); class 1 integron promoter
   2699..2755    +  CDS            GmR (fragment): gentamycin acetyltransferase; aacC1; confers resistance to gentamycin
   2762..3553    +  CDS            SmR: aminoglycoside adenylyltransferase (Murphy, 1985); aadA; confers resistance to spectinomycin and streptomycin
   3646..4234    +  rep_origin     ori: high-copy-number ColE1/pMB1/pBR322/pUC origin of replication
