[The description below was written by a language model from this plasmid's Addgene catalogue record and pLannotate feature annotations shown in this document.]
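Description:
pDONR223_CHD2_p.E412K is a Gateway entry clone built on the Invitrogen pDONR223 backbone and belongs to the Target Accelerator Plasmid Collection, a set of cancer-associated alleles assembled for systematic functional testing of rare variants. It is propagated in E. coli from a high-copy ColE1/pUC-type origin. Selection is with spectinomycin, conferred by the aadA (SmR) aminoglycoside adenylyltransferase gene. This gene sits downstream of a class 1 integron Pc promoter fragment and a short remnant of a gentamicin resistance gene. Small lacI and lacZα fragments are also annotated, but these appear to be backbone remnants rather than functional parts.

The insert is a human CHD2 open reading frame carrying the E412K substitution. CHD2 encodes a chromodomain helicase DNA-binding protein involved in chromatin remodelling. The reference transcript listed is NM_001042572.2. The annotated coding region spans about 1.5 kb and is flagged as a fragment relative to the full-length Swiss-Prot protein, which suggests that the cloned transcript encodes a shorter form, although the record does not say so explicitly. The ORF is in the "closed" configuration, with a stop codon immediately after the insert, so it is suited to native or N-terminally tagged expression rather than C-terminal fusions.

The ORF is flanked by two attL recombination sites, both labelled attL3 by the annotation software, which allow LR Clonase transfer into destination vectors. The entry clone has no promoter for expressing the insert. rrnB T1 and T2 terminators lie upstream of the cassette to insulate it from read-through transcription, and a T7 promoter lies just outside the downstream att site, facing the insert. The plasmid therefore serves as a shuttle source for moving the mutant allele into expression vectors of choice, for example to compare it with wild-type CHD2.
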