Addgene plasmid #81469: pDONR223_CHD2_p.E412K
Purpose: Gateway Donor vector containing CHD2 , part of the Target Accelerator Plasmid Collection.
Depositing lab: Jesse Boehm & William Hahn & David Root. Depositing organization: Broad Institute. Publication: Systematic Functional Interrogation of Rare Cancer Variants Identifies Oncogenic Alleles. Kim E, Ilic N, Shrestha Y, Zou L, Kamburov A, Zhu C, Yang X, Lubonja R, Tran N, Nguyen C, Lawrence MS, Piccioni F, Bagul M, Doench JG, Chouinard CR, Wu X, Hogstrom L, Natoli T, Tamayo P, Horn H, Corsello SM, Lage K, Root DE, Subramanian A, Golub TR, Getz G, Boehm JS, Hahn WC. Cancer Discov. 2016 Jul;6(7):714-26. doi: 10.1158/2159-8290.CD-16-0160. Epub 2016 May 4. PubMed 27147599.
Backbone
  Vector backbone: pDONR223
  Backbone manufacturer: Invitrogen
  Backbone size w/o insert (bp): 2790
  Vector type: Gateway Entry vector
Growth in bacteria
  Bacterial resistance: Spectinomycin, 50 μg/mL
  Growth temperature: 37°C
  Growth strain: DH5alpha
  Copy number: High Copy
Gene/Insert
  Gene/Insert name: CHD2 (alt name: NM_001042572.2)
  Species: H. sapiens (human)
  Mutation: E412K
  Entrez Gene: CHD2 (a.k.a. EEOC)
  Promoter: None
  Cloning method: Gateway Cloning
  Sequencing primers: 5′ M13pUC-fwd; 3′ M13-Rev
Terms and licenses: Academic/Nonprofit Terms; Industry Terms: Not Available to Industry
Depositor comments: Closed state: stop codon immediately follows insert
How to cite: pDONR223_CHD2_p.E412K was a gift from Jesse Boehm & William Hahn & David Root (Addgene plasmid # 81469 ; http://n2t.net/addgene:81469 ; RRID:Addgene_81469)
