>Addgene plasmid #81469 | pDONR223_CHD2_p.E412K | depositor partial sequence | sequence record 154788 | Insert sequence
ATGATGAGAAATAAGGACAAAAGCCAAGAGGAGGACAGTTCGCTACACAGCAATGCATCGAGTCACTCAG
CCTCTGAAGAAGCTTCGGGTTCAGACTCAGGCAGTCAGTCGGAAAGTGAGCAGGGAAGTGATCCAGGAAG
TGGACATGGCAGCGAGTCGAACAGCAGCTCTGAATCTTCTGAGAGTCAGTCGGAATCTGAGAGCGAATCA
GCAGGTTCCAAATCCCAGCCAGTCCTCCCAGAAGCCAAAGAGAAGCCAGCCTCTAAGAAGGAACGGATAG
CTGATGTGAAGAAGATGTGGGAAGAATATCCTGATGTTTATGGGGTCAGGCGGTCAAACCGAAGCAGACA
AGAACCATCGCGATTTAATATTAAGGAAGAGGCAAGTAGCGGGTCTGAGAGTGGGAGCCCAAAAAGAAGA
GGCCAGAGGCAGCTGAAAAAACAAGAAAAATGGAAACAGGAACCCTCAGAAGATGAACAGGAACAAGGCA
CCAGTGCAGAGAGTGAGCCAGAACAAAAAAAAGTAAAAGCCAGAAGACCTGTCCCCAGAAGAACAGTGCC
CAAACCTCGTGTTAAAAAGCAGCCGAAGACTCAGCGTGGAAAGAGAAAAAAGCAAGATTCTTCTGATGAG
GATGATGATGATGACGAAGCTCCCAAAAGGCAGACTCGTCGAAGAGCGGCTAAAAACGTTAGTTACAAAG
AAGATGATGACTTTGAGACTGACTCAGATGATCTCATTGAAATGACTGGAGAAGGAGTTGATGAACAGCA
AGATAATAGTGAAACTATTGAAAAGGTCTTAGATTCAAGACTGGGAAAGAAAGGAGCCACTGGAGCATCT
ACTACTGTATATGCGATTGAAGCTAATGGCGACCCTAGTGGTGACTTTGACACTGAAAAGGATGAAGGTG
AAATCCAGTACCTCATCAAGTGGAAGGGTTGGTCTTACATCCACAGCACATGGGAGAGTGAAGAATCCTT
ACAGCAACAGAAAGTGAAGGGCCTAAAAAAACTAGAGAACTTCAAGAAAAAAGAGGACGAAATCAAACAA
TGGTTAGGGAAAGTTTCTCCTGAAGATGTAGAATATTTCAATTGCCAACAGGAGCTGGCTTCAGAGTTGA
ATAAACAGTATCAGATAGTAGAAAGAGTAATAGCTGTGAAGACAAGTAAATCTACATTGGGTCAAACAGA
TTTTCCAGCTCATAGTCGGAAGCCGGCACCCTCAAATGAGCCCAAATATCTATGTAAATGGATGGGACTC
CCCTATTCAGAGTGTAGCTGGGAAGATGAAGCCCTCATTGGAAAGAAATTCCAGAATTGCATTGACAGCT
TCCACAGTAGGAACAACTCAAAAACCATCCCAACAAGAGAATGCAAGGCCCTGAAGCAGAGACCACGATT
TGTAGCTTTAAAGAAACAACCTGCATATTTAGGAGGGGAGAATCTGGAACTTCGAGATTATCAGCTAGAA
GGTCTAAACTGGCTAGCTCATTCCTGGTGCAAG
