>Addgene plasmid #81469 | pDONR223_CHD2_p.E412K | addgene partial sequence | sequence record 156427 | M13-F20 5'-TGTAAAACGACGGCCAGT-3'
TTCGTTGCAACAAATTGATGAGCAATGCTTTTTTATAATGCCAACTTTGTACAAAAAAGTTGGCATGATG
AGAAATAAGGACAAAAGCCAAGAGGAGGACAGTTCGCTACACAGCAATGCATCGAGTCACTCAGCCTCTG
AAGAAGCTTCGGGTTCAGACTCAGGCAGTCAGTCGGAAAGTGAGCAGGGAAGTGATCCAGGAAGTGGACA
TGGCAGCGAGTCGAACAGCAGCTCTGAATCTTCTGAGAGTCAGTCGGAATCTGAGAGCGAATCAGCAGGT
TCCAAATCCCAGCCAGTCCTCCCAGAAGCCAAAGAGAAGCCAGCCTCTAAGAAGGAACGGATAGCTGATG
TGAAGAAGATGTGGGAAGAATATCCTGATGTTTATGGGGTCAGGCGGTCAAACCGAAGCAGACAAGAACC
ATCGCGATTTAATATTAAGGAAGAGGCAAGTAGCGGGTCTGAGAGTGGGAGCCCAAAAAGAAGAGGCCAG
AGGCAGCTGAAAAAACAAGAAAAATGGAAACAGGAACCCTCAGAAGATGAACAGGAACAAGGCACCAGTG
CAGAGAGTGAGCCAGAACAAAAAAAAGTAAAAGCCAGAAGACCTGTCCCCAGAAGAACAGTGCCCAAACC
TCGTGTTAAAAAGCAGCCGAAGACTCAGCGTGGAAAGAGAAAAAAGCAAGATTCTTCTGATGAGGATGAT
GATGATGACGAAGCTCCCAAAAGGCAGACTCGTCGAAGAGCGGCTAAAAACGTTAGTTACAAAGAAGATG
ATGACTTTGAGACTGACTCAGATGATCTCATTGAAATGACTGGAGAAGGAGTTGATGAACAGCAAGATAA
TAGTGAAACTATTGAAAAGGTCTTAGATTCAAGACTGGGAAAGAAAGGAGCCACTGGAGCATCTACTACT
GTATATGCGATTGAAGCTAATGGCGACCCTAGTGGTGACTTTGACACTGAAAAGGATGAAGGTGAAATCC
AGTACCTCATCAAGTGGAAGGGTTGGTCTTACATCCACAGCACATGGGAGAGTGAAGAATCCTT
